LOCUS       Exported 784 bp ds-DNA linear SYN 22-MAY-2021
DEFINITION  mammalian bicistronic expression of mouse Olig2 and EGFP.
ACCESSION   .
VERSION     .
KEYWORDS    pLP-mOlig2-ires-gfp
SOURCE      synthetic DNA construct
  ORGANISM  synthetic DNA construct
REFERENCE   1 (bases 1 to 784)
  TITLE     McKinnon Lab plasmids
  JOURNAL   Unpublished
REFERENCE   2 (bases 1 to 784)
  AUTHORS   .
  TITLE     Direct Submission
  JOURNAL   Exported May 22, 2021 from SnapGene Server 1.1.58
            http://www.snapgene.com
FEATURES             Location/Qualifiers
     source          1..784
                     /organism="synthetic DNA construct"
                     /mol_type="other DNA"
     misc_feature    30..582
                     /label=IRES
                     /note="internal ribosome entry site (IRES) of the
                     encephalomyocarditis virus (EMCV)"
     primer_bind     complement(192..211)
                     /label=IRES-F
                     /note="IRES internal ribosome entry site, forward primer"
     primer_bind     421..438
                     /label=IRES reverse
                     /note="IRES internal ribosome entry site, reverse primer.
                     Also called pCDH-rev"
     protein_bind    complement(741..774)
                     /label=loxP
                     /bound_moiety="Cre recombinase"
                     /note="Cre-mediated recombination occurs in the 8-bp core
                     sequence (GCATACAT)."
ORIGIN
        1 ctcgcccttg ctcaccatgg ttgtggccat attatcatcg tgtttttcaa aggaaaacca
       61 cgtccccgtg gttcgggggg cctagacgtt tttttaacct cgactaaaca catgtaaagc
      121 atgtgtaccg aggccccaga tcagatccca tacaatgggg taccttctgg gcatccttca
      181 gccccttgtt gaatacgctt gaggagagcc atttgactct ttccacaact atccaactca
      241 caacgtggca ctggggttgt gccgcctttg caggtgtatc ttatacacgt ggcttttggc
      301 cgcagaggca cctgtcgcca ggtggggggt tccgctgcct gcaaagggtc gctacagacg
      361 ttgtttgtct tcaagaagct tccagaggaa ctgcttcctt cacgacattc aacagacctt
      421 gcattccttt ggcgagaggg gaaagacccc taggaatgct cgtcaagaag acagggccag
      481 gtttccgggc cctcacattg ccaaaagacg gcaatatggt ggaaaataac atatagacaa
      541 acgcacaccg gccttattcc aagcggcttc ggccagtaac gttagggggg ggggagggga
      601 gaggggcgga tccacgtcag gtggcacttt tcggggaaat gtgcgcggaa cccctatttg
      661 tttatttttc taaatacatt caaatatgta tccgctcatg agacaataac cctgataaat
      721 gcttcaataa tattggatct ataacttcgt ataatgtatg ctatacgaag ttatggatct
      781 ttca
//
