>Addgene plasmid #49399 | pLP-mOlig2-ires-gfp | addgene partial sequence | sequence record 74740 | CMV-F 5'-CGCAAATGGGCGGTAGGCGTG-3'
AGCTGGTTTAGTGAACCGTCAGATCCGCTAGCGCTACCGGACTCAGATCTCGAGCTCAAGCTTCGAATTC
ATAACTTCGTATAGCATACATTATACGAAGTTATCAGTCGACGGTACCGGACATATGCCCGGGAATTCGG
CACGAGGCCAGCGGAACCCCGAAAGGTGTGGATGCTTATTACAGACCGAGCCAACACCAGCGCCCAGAGC
CAGGTTCTCCTCCGCAGCGAGCACCTCAAATCTAATTCACATTCGGAAGGTTGAAAAAAGAAGGATCATT
CGAGAGCTTAGATCATCCCTGGGGCCATGGACTCGGACGCCAGCCTGGTGTCTAGTCGCCCATCGTCCCC
AGAACCCGATGATCTTTTTCTGCCCGCCCGGAGCAAGGGGGGAAGCAGCAGCGGCTTCACAGGAGGGACT
GTGTCCTCGTCCACGCCGAGCGACTGCCCGCCAGAGCTGAGCTCCGAGCTACGAGGGGCCATGGGCGCGT
CAGGCGCGCATCCCGGGGACAAACTGGGCGGCGGTGGCTTCAAGTCATCTTCCTCCAGCACCTCCTCGTC
CACGTCCTCGGCGGCCACGTCTTCCACCAAGAAAGACAAGAAGCAGATGACTGAGCCCGAGCTGCAGCAG
CTGCGCCTGAAGATCAACAGCCGCGAACGCAAGCGCATGCACGACCTCAACATCGCCATGGACGGCCTGC
GGGAGGTCATGCCTTACGCGCACGGGCCGTCGGTGCGCAAGCTCTCCAAGATCGCCACGCTGCTGCTGGC
GCGAAACTACATCCTCATGCTCACCAACTCGCTGGAGGAGATGAAGCGACTGGTGAGCGAGATCTACGGG
GGTCACCACGCCGGCTTCCACCCATCGGCCTGTGGCGGGCTGGCACACTCGGCGCCTCTA
