>Addgene plasmid #49399 | pLP-mOlig2-ires-gfp | addgene partial sequence | sequence record 83047 | CAT-F 5'-GTTTGTGATGGCTTCCATGTC-3'
ACTGCGATGAGTGGCAGGGCGGGGCGTAATTTGATATCGAGCTCGCTTGGACTCCTGTTGATAGATCCAG
TAATGACCTCAGAACTCCATCTGGATTTGTTCAGAACGCTCGGTTGCCGCCGGGCGTTTTTTATTGGTGA
GAATCCAAGCACTAGTCATGACCAGGATCTCCTAGGCTAGTTGTGATTATGATTATGATTATGATTATGA
TTATGACCACTTACCTGGGCCCGCGCGCCAAACGAATGGTCTAGAAAGCTTGCTCCTGTGCTCTGAAAAG
GAACATTCACAGATTTGTTAGGAAACCACAAATCAACAGGAGAGACAACAGGAGGGAAGGCCACACTTCT
GAGACCACAGGACCCTAAGTGCTTCTGATACCCACGCCAGCGTCTACTAACTTAGTGCCTGGCCCTGGGC
CAGGGATGAACCTGCAGGGTGAGGCCCAGAGGTCGCTTCTGCAGTGCGGTTCCTGGGAGTCTCCTACCCC
GCCTGAAGTGGGGGAAAGAAGTCAAGTGCAGTGCTCTGCGTCTCGTCTAAGCCCAGACAGGGAGTCAATC
TTTGTACACCGGAAAGTTAGTTTTTAGACTTCCTGGGGGTGCAGGCAGGAAGTTCCAGGGATGAAAGTAC
CCGCGCGTTGTGGCCGTTTTGTACAATGGCGCCTCCCAGACCCTTGGAGTGTTCAGCCAAAGAGTCAACC
AGGTTCTGGAACGAACGCATCTCTCCATCGCTTCAAATGCTCCCATTGCTTCGGTTCCCATATATTCTAC
TCCCCATAATCCCCTA
