[The description below was written by a language model from this plasmid's Addgene catalogue record and the feature table of its GenBank file.]
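Description:
pLP-mOlig2-ires-gfp is a mammalian expression plasmid built on the Clontech pLP-IRES2-EGFP acceptor vector (about 5.5 kb without insert), part of a Cre/loxP-based cloning system in which a gene of interest is moved from a donor plasmid into an expression-ready acceptor. Here the mouse Olig2 cDNA (oligodendrocyte transcription factor 2, a bHLH factor; insert about 1.75 kb) was transferred from the donor pDNR-mOlig2 by Cre-mediated recombination at loxP sites. The plasmid is maintained at high copy in E. coli under combined chloramphenicol and kanamycin selection, and it carries a neomycin marker allowing G418 selection of transfected mammalian cells. The record does not name the origin of replication.

Expression is driven by the CMV promoter, which produces a single bicistronic transcript: Olig2 is translated from the first cistron, and an encephalomyocarditis virus IRES downstream allows cap-independent translation of EGFP from the same message. Although the catalogue lists the IRES and EGFP under tags, they are not fused to Olig2. EGFP is made as a separate protein and acts as a fluorescent reporter marking cells that express the transgene, which is useful for identifying or sorting Olig2-expressing cells in overexpression studies. The record does not describe a specific application beyond co-expression of the two proteins.

The available sequence record covers only a 784 bp fragment of the plasmid. It annotates the EMCV IRES with two internal primer-binding sites, plus one loxP site lying in the reverse orientation. This is consistent with the Cre-mediated assembly, but the promoter, Olig2, EGFP and resistance genes are not represented in that partial annotation.
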