Addgene plasmid #49399: pLP-mOlig2-ires-gfp
Purpose: mammalian bicistronic expression of mouse Olig2 and EGFP
Depositing lab: Randall McKinnon. Depositing organization: Rutgers, The State University of New Jersey.
Backbone
  Vector backbone: pLP-IRES2-EGFP
  Backbone manufacturer: Clontech
  Backbone size w/o insert (bp): 5500
  Vector type: Mammalian Expression, Cre/Lox ; acceptor vector
  Selectable markers: Neomycin (select with G418)
Growth in bacteria
  Bacterial resistance: Chloramphenicol and Kanamycin, 25 & 50 μg/mL
  Growth temperature: 37°C
  Growth strain: DH5alpha
  Copy number: High Copy
Gene/Insert
  Gene/Insert name: Olig2 (alt name: oligodendrocyte transcription factor 2)
  Species: M. musculus (mouse)
  Insert size (bp): 1755
  GenBank ID: BC051967
  Entrez Gene: Olig2 (a.k.a. Bhlhb1, Olg-2, Oligo2, RK17, bHLHe19)
  Promoter: CMV
  Tag / fusion protein: IRES (C terminal on backbone); EGFP (C terminal on backbone)
  Cloning method: Unknown
  Sequencing primers: 5′ CMV-F
Terms and licenses: Academic/Nonprofit Terms; Industry Terms: Not Available to Industry
Depositor comments: mOlig2 was transferred from the donor vector (pDNR-mOlig2, Addgene plasmid #49397) to the acceptor vector using Cre-mediated recombination at the LoxP sites.
How to cite: pLP-mOlig2-ires-gfp was a gift from Randall McKinnon (Addgene plasmid # 49399 ; http://n2t.net/addgene:49399 ; RRID:Addgene_49399)
