LOCUS       Exported 8213 bp ds-DNA circular SYN 12-MAY-2021
DEFINITION  mammalian bicistronic expression of mouse Olig2 and EGFP.
ACCESSION   .
VERSION     .
KEYWORDS    pLP-mOlig2-ires-gfp
SOURCE      synthetic DNA construct
  ORGANISM  synthetic DNA construct
REFERENCE   1 (bases 1 to 8213)
  TITLE     McKinnon Lab plasmids
  JOURNAL   Unpublished
REFERENCE   2 (bases 1 to 8213)
  AUTHORS   .
  TITLE     Direct Submission
  JOURNAL   Exported May 12, 2021 from SnapGene Server 1.1.58
            http://www.snapgene.com
FEATURES             Location/Qualifiers
     source          1..8213
                     /organism="synthetic DNA construct"
                     /mol_type="other DNA"
     promoter        29..133
                     /gene="bla"
                     /label=AmpR promoter
     promoter        135..492
                     /label=SV40 promoter
                     /note="SV40 enhancer and early promoter"
     primer_bind     complement(158..178)
                     /label=pBABE 3'
                     /note="SV40 enhancer, reverse primer for pBABE vectors"
     rep_origin      343..478
                     /label=SV40 ori
                     /note="SV40 origin of replication"
     primer_bind     405..424
                     /label=SV40pro-F
                     /note="SV40 promoter/origin, forward primer"
     CDS             527..1321
                     /codon_start=1
                     /gene="aph(3')-II (or nptII)"
                     /product="aminoglycoside phosphotransferase from Tn5"
                     /label=NeoR/KanR
                     /note="confers resistance to neomycin, kanamycin, and G418
                     (Geneticin(R))"
                     /translation="MIEQDGLHAGSPAAWVERLFGYDWAQQTIGCSDAAVFRLSAQGRP
                     VLFVKTDLSGALNELQDEAARLSWLATTGVPCAAVLDVVTEAGRDWLLLGEVPGQDLLS
                     SHLAPAEKVSIMADAMRRLHTLDPATCPFDHQAKHRIERARTRMEAGLVDQDDLDEEHQ
                     GLAPAELFARLKASMPDGEDLVVTHGDACLPNIMVENGRFSGFIDCGRLGVADRYQDIA
                     LATRDIAEELGGEWADRFLVLYGIAAPDSQRIAFYRLLDEFF"
     primer_bind     complement(581..600)
                     /label=Neo-R
                     /note="Neomycin resistance gene, reverse primer"
     primer_bind     1191..1210
                     /label=Neo-F
                     /note="Neomycin resistance gene, forward primer"
     primer_bind     complement(1509..1528)
                     /label=TK-pA-R
                     /note="Thymidine kinase polyA, reverse primer"
     polyA_signal    1553..1600
                     /label=HSV TK poly(A) signal
                     /note="herpes simplex virus thymidine kinase
                     polyadenylation signal (Cole and Stacy, 1985)"
     rep_origin      1929..2517
                     /direction=RIGHT
                     /label=ori
                     /note="high-copy-number ColE1/pMB1/pBR322/pUC origin of
                     replication"
     primer_bind     2418..2437
                     /label=pBR322ori-F
                     /note="pBR322 origin, forward primer"
     enhancer        2692..2995
                     /label=CMV enhancer
                     /note="human cytomegalovirus immediate early enhancer"
     promoter        2996..3199
                     /label=CMV promoter
                     /note="human cytomegalovirus (CMV) immediate early
                     promoter"
     primer_bind     3150..3170
                     /label=CMV-F
                     /note="Human CMV immediate early promoter, forward primer"
     protein_bind    3266..3299
                     /label=loxP
                     /bound_moiety="Cre recombinase"
                     /note="Cre-mediated recombination occurs in the 8-bp core
                     sequence (GCATACAT)."
     CDS             5161..5196
                     /codon_start=1
                     /product="6x(His-Asn) affinity tag"
                     /label=6xHN
                     /translation="HNHNHNHNHNHN"
     terminator      5232..5326
                     /label=lambda t0 terminator
                     /note="transcription terminator from phage lambda"
     CDS             complement(5347..6006)
                     /codon_start=1
                     /gene="cat"
                     /product="chloramphenicol acetyltransferase"
                     /label=CmR
                     /note="confers resistance to chloramphenicol"
                     /translation="MEKKITGYTTVDISQWHRKEHFEAFQSVAQCTYNQTVQLDITAFL
                     KTVKKNKHKFYPAFIHILARLMNAHPEFRMAMKDGELVIWDSVHPCYTVFHEQTETFSS
                     LWSEYHDDFRQFLHIYSQDVACYGENLAYFPKGFIENMFFVSANPWVSFTSFDLNVANM
                     DNFFAPVFTMGKYYTQGDKVLMPLAIQVHHAVCDGFHVGRMLNELQQYCDEWQGGA"
     primer_bind     5921..5940
                     /label=CAT-R
                     /note="Chloramphenicol resistance gene, reverse primer"
     protein_bind    6035..6068
                     /label=loxP
                     /bound_moiety="Cre recombinase"
                     /note="Cre-mediated recombination occurs in the 8-bp core
                     sequence (GCATACAT)."
     misc_feature    6203..6789
                     /label=IRES2
                     /note="internal ribosome entry site (IRES) of the
                     encephalomyocarditis virus (EMCV)"
     primer_bind     complement(6370..6387)
                     /label=IRES reverse
                     /note="IRES internal ribosome entry site, reverse primer.
                     Also called pCDH-rev"
     primer_bind     6597..6616
                     /label=IRES-F
                     /note="IRES internal ribosome entry site, forward primer"
     CDS             6790..7509
                     /codon_start=1
                     /product="the original enhanced GFP (Yang et al., 1996)"
                     /label=EGFP
                     /note="mammalian codon-optimized"
                     /translation="MVSKGEELFTGVVPILVELDGDVNGHKFSVSGEGEGDATYGKLTL
                     KFICTTGKLPVPWPTLVTTLTYGVQCFSRYPDHMKQHDFFKSAMPEGYVQERTIFFKDD
                     GNYKTRAEVKFEGDTLVNRIELKGIDFKEDGNILGHKLEYNYNSHNVYIMADKQKNGIK
                     VNFKIRHNIEDGSVQLADHYQQNTPIGDGPVLLPDNHYLSTQSALSKDPNEKRDHMVLL
                     EFVTAAGITLGMDELYK"
     CDS             6790..7506
                     /codon_start=1
                     /product="enhanced GFP"
                     /label=EGFP
                     /translation="MVSKGEELFTGVVPILVELDGDVNGHKFSVSGEGEGDATYGKLTL
                     KFICTTGKLPVPWPTLVTTLTYGVQCFSRYPDHMKQHDFFKSAMPEGYVQERTIFFKDD
                     GNYKTRAEVKFEGDTLVNRIELKGIDFKEDGNILGHKLEYNYNSHNVYIMADKQKNGIK
                     VNFKIRHNIEDGSVQLADHYQQNTPIGDGPVLLPDNHYLSTQSALSKDPNEKRDHMVLL
                     EFVTAAGITLGMDELYK"
     primer_bind     complement(6835..6856)
                     /label=EGFP-N
                     /note="EGFP, reverse primer"
     primer_bind     complement(7096..7115)
                     /label=EXFP-R
                     /note="For distinguishing EGFP variants, reverse primer"
     primer_bind     7443..7464
                     /label=EGFP-C
                     /note="EGFP, forward primer"
     polyA_signal    7632..7753
                     /label=SV40 poly(A) signal
                     /note="SV40 polyadenylation signal"
     primer_bind     complement(7669..7688)
                     /label=SV40pA-R
                     /note="SV40 polyA, reverse primer"
     primer_bind     7723..7742
                     /label=EBV-rev
                     /note="SV40 polyA terminator, reverse primer"
     rep_origin      complement(7760..2)
                     /direction=LEFT
                     /label=f1 ori
                     /note="f1 bacteriophage origin of replication; arrow
                     indicates direction of (+) strand synthesis"
     primer_bind     complement(7897..7918)
                     /label=F1ori-F
                     /note="F1 origin, forward primer"
     primer_bind     8109..8128
                     /label=F1ori-R
                     /note="F1 origin, reverse primer"
ORIGIN
        1 nncaggtggc acttttcggg gaaatgtgcg cggaacccct atttgtttat ttttctaaat
       61 acattcaaat atgtatccgc tcatgagaca ataaccctga taaatgcttc aataatattg
      121 aaaaaggaag agtcctgagg cggaaagaac cagctgtgga atgtgtgtca gttagggtgt
      181 ggaaagtccc caggctcccc agcaggcaga agtatgcaaa gcatgcatct caattagtca
      241 gcaaccaggt gtggaaagtc cccaggctcc ccagcaggca gaagtatgca aagcatgcat
      301 ctcaattagt cagcaaccat agtcccgccc ctaactccgc ccatcccgcc cctaactccg
      361 cccagttccg cccattctcc gccccatggc tgactaattt tttttattta tgcagaggcc
      421 gaggccgcct cggcctctga gctattccag aagtagtgag gaggcttttt tggaggccta
      481 ggcttttgca aagatcgatc aagagacagg atgaggatcg tttcgcatga ttgaacaaga
      541 tggattgcac gcaggttctc cggccgcttg ggtggagagg ctattcggct atgactgggc
      601 acaacagaca atcggctgct ctgatgccgc cgtgttccgg ctgtcagcgc aggggcgccc
      661 ggttcttttt gtcaagaccg acctgtccgg tgccctgaat gaactgcaag acgaggcagc
      721 gcggctatcg tggctggcca cgacgggcgt tccttgcgca gctgtgctcg acgttgtcac
      781 tgaagcggga agggactggc tgctattggg cgaagtgccg gggcaggatc tcctgtcatc
      841 tcaccttgct cctgccgaga aagtatccat catggctgat gcaatgcggc ggctgcatac
      901 gcttgatccg gctacctgcc cattcgacca ccaagcgaaa catcgcatcg agcgagcacg
      961 tactcggatg gaagccggtc ttgtcgatca ggatgatctg gacgaagagc atcaggggct
     1021 cgcgccagcc gaactgttcg ccaggctcaa ggcgagcatg cccgacggcg aggatctcgt
     1081 cgtgacccat ggcgatgcct gcttgccgaa tatcatggtg gaaaatggcc gcttttctgg
     1141 attcatcgac tgtggccggc tgggtgtggc ggaccgctat caggacatag cgttggctac
     1201 ccgtgatatt gctgaagagc ttggcggcga atgggctgac cgcttcctcg tgctttacgg
     1261 tatcgccgct cccgattcgc agcgcatcgc cttctatcgc cttcttgacg agttcttctg
     1321 agcgggactc tggggttcga aatgaccgac caagcgacgc ccaacctgcc atcacgagat
     1381 ttcgattcca ccgccgcctt ctatgaaagg ttgggcttcg gaatcgtttt ccgggacgcc
     1441 ggctggatga tcctccagcg cggggatctc atgctggagt tcttcgccca ccctaggggg
     1501 aggctaactg aaacacggaa ggagacaata ccggaaggaa cccgcgctat gacggcaata
     1561 aaaagacaga ataaaacgca cggtgttggg tcgtttgttc ataaacgcgg ggttcggtcc
     1621 cagggctggc actctgtcga taccccaccg agaccccatt ggggccaata cgcccgcgtt
     1681 tcttcctttt ccccacccca ccccccaagt tcgggtgaag gcccagggct cgcagccaac
     1741 gtcggggcgg caggccctgc catagcctca ggttactcat atatacttta gattgattta
     1801 aaacttcatt tttaatttaa aaggatctag gtgaagatcc tttttgataa tctcatgacc
     1861 aaaatccctt aacgtgagtt ttcgttccac tgagcgtcag accccgtaga aaagatcaaa
     1921 ggatcttctt gagatccttt ttttctgcgc gtaatctgct gcttgcaaac aaaaaaacca
     1981 ccgctaccag cggtggtttg tttgccggat caagagctac caactctttt tccgaaggta
     2041 actggcttca gcagagcgca gataccaaat actgttcttc tagtgtagcc gtagttaggc
     2101 caccacttca agaactctgt agcaccgcct acatacctcg ctctgctaat cctgttacca
     2161 gtggctgctg ccagtggcga taagtcgtgt cttaccgggt tggactcaag acgatagtta
     2221 ccggataagg cgcagcggtc gggctgaacg gggggttcgt gcacacagcc cagcttggag
     2281 cgaacgacct acaccgaact gagataccta cagcgtgagc tatgagaaag cgccacgctt
     2341 cccgaaggga gaaaggcgga caggtatccg gtaagcggca gggtcggaac aggagagcgc
     2401 acgagggagc ttccaggggg aaacgcctgg tatctttata gtcctgtcgg gtttcgccac
     2461 ctctgacttg agcgtcgatt tttgtgatgc tcgtcagggg ggcggagcct atggaaaaac
     2521 gccagcaacg cggccttttt acggttcctg gccttttgct ggccttttgc tcacatgttc
     2581 tttcctgcgt tatcccctga ttctgtggat aaccgtatta ccgccatgca ttagttatta
     2641 atagtaatca attacggggt cattagttca tagcccatat atggagttcc gcgttacata
     2701 acttacggta aatggcccgc ctggctgacc gcccaacgac ccccgcccat tgacgtcaat
     2761 aatgacgtat gttcccatag taacgccaat agggactttc cattgacgtc aatgggtgga
     2821 gtatttacgg taaactgccc acttggcagt acatcaagtg tatcatatgc caagtacgcc
     2881 ccctattgac gtcaatgacg gtaaatggcc cgcctggcat tatgcccagt acatgacctt
     2941 atgggacttt cctacttggc agtacatcta cgtattagtc atcgctatta ccatggtgat
     3001 gcggttttgg cagtacatca atgggcgtgg atagcggttt gactcacggg gatttccaag
     3061 tctccacccc attgacgtca atgggagttt gttttggcac caaaatcaac gggactttcc
     3121 aaaatgtcgt aacaactccg ccccattgac gcaaatgggc ggtaggcgtg tacggtggga
     3181 ggtctatata agcagagctg gtttagtgaa ccgtcagatc cgctagcgct accggactca
     3241 gatctcgagc tcaagcttcg aattcataac ttcgtatagc atacattata cgaagttatc
     3301 agtcgacggt accggacata tgcccgggaa ttcggcacga ggccagcgga accccgaaag
     3361 gtgtggatgc ttattacaga ccgagccaac accagcgccc agagccaggt tctcctccgc
     3421 agcgagcacc tcaaatctaa ttcacattcg gaaggttgaa aaaagaagga tcattcgaga
     3481 gcttagatca tccctggggc catggactcg gacgccagcc tggtgtctag tcgcccatcg
     3541 tccccagaac ccgatgatct ttttctgccc gcccggagca aggggggaag cagcagcggc
     3601 ttcacaggag ggactgtgtc ctcgtccacg ccgagcgact gcccgccaga gctgagctcc
     3661 gagctacgag gggccatggg cgcgtcaggc gcgcatcccg gggacaaact gggcggcggt
     3721 ggcttcaagt catcttcctc cagcacctcc tcgtccacgt cctcggcggc cacgtcttcc
     3781 accaagaaag acaagaagca gatgactgag cccgagctgc agcagctgcg cctgaagatc
     3841 aacagccgcg aacgcaagcg catgcacgac ctcaacatcg ccatggacgg cctgcgggag
     3901 gtcatgcctt acgcgcacgg gccgtcggtg cgcaagctct ccaagatcgc cacgctgctg
     3961 ctggcgcgaa actacatcct catgctcacc aactcgctgg aggagatgaa gcgactggtg
     4021 agcgagatct acgggggtca ccacgccggc ttccacccat cggcctgtgg cgggctggca
     4081 cactcggcgc ctctacccac cgccacggcg caccccgcgg ccgccgcgca cgccgcgcac
     4141 cacccggccg tgcaccaccc catcctccct cccgcagccg ccgccgccgc cgcagccgcc
     4201 gccgccgcag cggtgtccag cgcctctcta ccgggctccg ggctgtcctc ggtcggatcc
     4261 atccggcctc cgcacggcct gctcaagtca ccgtcggcag ccgcagccgc ccctctcgga
     4321 ggcgggggtg gaggcagcgg tggcagcggt ggcttccagc actggggcgg catgccgtgc
     4381 ccctgcagca tgtgccaggt gccgccgccg caccaccacg tgtcggctat gggcgccggc
     4441 accttgccgc gcctcacctc cgacgccaag tgagccggcc agcgggggtg cgtcctggag
     4501 agccaagggc tgcggagcag cgcggacagg ccagcgctgg ggctccgggg ctctgttgca
     4561 agaaggggag ctggaccacg ggctgggcct aggggattat ggggagtcga atatatggga
     4621 accgaagcaa tgggagcatt tgaagcgatg gagagatgcg ttcgttccag aacctggttg
     4681 actctttggc tgaacactcc aagggtctgg gaggcgccat tgtacaaaac ggccacaacg
     4741 cgcgggtact ttcatccctg gaacttcctg cctgcacccc caggaagtct aaaaactaac
     4801 tttccggtgt acaaagattg actccctgtc tgggcttaga cgagacgcag agcactgcac
     4861 ttgacttctt tcccccactt caggcggggt aggagactcc caggaaccgc actgcagaag
     4921 cgacctctgg gcctcaccct gcaggttcat ccctggccca gggccaggca ctaagttagt
     4981 agacgctggc gtgggtatca gaagcactta gggtcctgtg gtctcagaag tgtggccttc
     5041 cctcctgttg tctctcctgt tgatttgtgg tttcctaaca aatctgtgaa tgttcctttt
     5101 cagagcacag gagcaagctt tctagaccat tcgtttggcg cgcgggccca ggtaagtggt
     5161 cataatcata atcataatca taatcataat cacaactagc ctaggagatc ctggtcatga
     5221 ctagtgcttg gattctcacc aataaaaaac gcccggcggc aaccgagcgt tctgaacaaa
     5281 tccagatgga gttctgaggt cattactgga tctatcaaca ggagtccaag cgagctcgat
     5341 atcaaattac gccccgccct gccactcatc gcagtactgt tgtaattcat taagcattct
     5401 gccgacatgg aagccatcac aaacggcatg atgaacctga atcgccagcg gcatcagcac
     5461 cttgtcgcct tgcgtataat atttgcccat ggtgaaaacg ggggcgaaga agttgtccat
     5521 attggccacg tttaaatcaa aactggtgaa actcacccag ggattggctg agacgaaaaa
     5581 catattctca ataaaccctt tagggaaata ggccaggttt tcaccgtaac acgccacatc
     5641 ttgcgaatat atgtgtagaa actgccggaa atcgtcgtgg tattcactcc agagcgatga
     5701 aaacgtttca gtttgctcat ggaaaacggt gtaacaaggg tgaacactat cccatatcac
     5761 cagctcaccg tctttcattg ccatacgaaa ttccggatga gcattcatca ggcgggcaag
     5821 aatgtgaata aaggccggat aaaacttgtg cttatttttc tttacggtct ttaaaaaggc
     5881 cgtaatatcc agctgaacgg tctggttata ggtacattga gcaactgact gaaatgcctc
     5941 aaaatgttct ttacgatgcc attgggatat atcaacggtg gtatatccag tgattttttt
     6001 ctccatttta gcttccttag ctcctgaaag atccataact tcgtatagca tacattatac
     6061 gaagttatag atccaatatt attgaagcat ttatcagggt tattgtctca tgagcggata
     6121 catatttgaa tgtatttaga aaaataaaca aataggggtt ccgcgcacat ttccccgaaa
     6181 agtgccacct gacgtggatc cgcccctctc cctccccccc ccctaacgtt actggccgaa
     6241 gccgcttgga ataaggccgg tgtgcgtttg tctatatgtt attttccacc atattgccgt
     6301 cttttggcaa tgtgagggcc cggaaacctg gccctgtctt cttgacgagc attcctaggg
     6361 gtctttcccc tctcgccaaa ggaatgcaag gtctgttgaa tgtcgtgaag gaagcagttc
     6421 ctctggaagc ttcttgaaga caaacaacgt ctgtagcgac cctttgcagg cagcggaacc
     6481 ccccacctgg cgacaggtgc ctctgcggcc aaaagccacg tgtataagat acacctgcaa
     6541 aggcggcaca accccagtgc cacgttgtga gttggatagt tgtggaaaga gtcaaatggc
     6601 tctcctcaag cgtattcaac aaggggctga aggatgccca gaaggtaccc cattgtatgg
     6661 gatctgatct ggggcctcgg tacacatgct ttacatgtgt ttagtcgagg ttaaaaaaac
     6721 gtctaggccc cccgaaccac ggggacgtgg ttttcctttg aaaaacacga tgataatatg
     6781 gccacaacca tggtgagcaa gggcgaggag ctgttcaccg gggtggtgcc catcctggtc
     6841 gagctggacg gcgacgtaaa cggccacaag ttcagcgtgt ccggcgaggg cgagggcgat
     6901 gccacctacg gcaagctgac cctgaagttc atctgcacca ccggcaagct gcccgtgccc
     6961 tggcccaccc tcgtgaccac cctgacctac ggcgtgcagt gcttcagccg ctaccccgac
     7021 cacatgaagc agcacgactt cttcaagtcc gccatgcccg aaggctacgt ccaggagcgc
     7081 accatcttct tcaaggacga cggcaactac aagacccgcg ccgaggtgaa gttcgagggc
     7141 gacaccctgg tgaaccgcat cgagctgaag ggcatcgact tcaaggagga cggcaacatc
     7201 ctggggcaca agctggagta caactacaac agccacaacg tctatatcat ggccgacaag
     7261 cagaagaacg gcatcaaggt gaacttcaag atccgccaca acatcgagga cggcagcgtg
     7321 cagctcgccg accactacca gcagaacacc cccatcggcg acggccccgt gctgctgccc
     7381 gacaaccact acctgagcac ccagtccgcc ctgagcaaag accccaacga gaagcgcgat
     7441 cacatggtcc tgctggagtt cgtgaccgcc gccgggatca ctctcggcat ggacgagctg
     7501 tacaagtaaa gcggccgcga ctctagatca taatcagcca taccacattt gtagaggttt
     7561 tacttgcttt aaaaaacctc ccacacctcc ccctgaacct gaaacataaa atgaatgcaa
     7621 ttgttgttgt taacttgttt attgcagctt ataatggtta caaataaagc aatagcatca
     7681 caaatttcac aaataaagca tttttttcac tgcattctag ttgtggtttg tccaaactca
     7741 tcaatgtatc ttaaggcgta aattgtaagc gttaatattt tgttaaaatt cgcgttaaat
     7801 ttttgttaaa tcagctcatt ttttaaccaa taggccgaaa tcggcaaaat cccttataaa
     7861 tcaaaagaat agaccgagat agggttgagt gttgttccag tttggaacaa gagtccacta
     7921 ttaaagaacg tggactccaa cgtcaaaggn nnnnnnnnnn nnnnnnnnnn nnnnnnnnnn
     7981 nnnnnnnnnn nnnnnnnntn nnnnnnnnnn nnnnnnnnnn nnnnnnnnnn nnnnnnnnnn
     8041 nnnnnnnnnn nnnnnnnnnn nnnnnnnnnn nnnnnnnnnn nnnnnnnnnn gnnnnnnnnn
     8101 nnnnnnnnnn nnnnnnnnnn nnnnnnnnnn nnnnnnnnnn nnnnnnnnnn nnnnnnnnnn
     8161 nnnnnnnnnn nnnnnnnnnn nnnnnnnnnn nnnnnnnnnn nnnnnnnnnn nnn
//
